>Addgene plasmid #118968 | FKBP_cSbMVp | addgene full sequence | sequence record 232050 | Addgene NGS Result
GACGGATCGGGAGATCTCCCGATCCCCTATGGTGCACTCTCAGTACAATCTGCTCTGATGCCGCATAGTT
AAGCCAGTATCTGCTCCCTGCTTGTGTGTTGGAGGTCGCTGAGTAGTGCGCGAGCAAAATTTAAGCTACA
ACAAGGCAAGGCTTGACCGACAATTGCATGAAGAATCTGCTTAGGGTTAGGCGTTTTGCGCTGCTTCGCG
ATGTACGGGCCAGATATACGCGTTGACATTGATTATTGACTAGTTATTAATAGTAATCAATTACGGGGTC
ATTAGTTCATAGCCCATATATGGAGTTCCGCGTTACATAACTTACGGTAAATGGCCCGCCTGGCTGACCG
CCCAACGACCCCCGCCCATTGACGTCAATAATGACGTATGTTCCCATAGTAACGCCAATAGGGACTTTCC
ATTGACGTCAATGGGTGGAGTATTTACGGTAAACTGCCCACTTGGCAGTACATCAAGTGTATCATATGCC
AAGTACGCCCCCTATTGACGTCAATGACGGTAAATGGCCCGCCTGGCATTATGCCCAGTACATGACCTTA
TGGGACTTTCCTACTTGGCAGTACATCTACGTATTAGTCATCGCTATTACCATGGTGATGCGGTTTTGGC
AGTACATCAATGGGCGTGGATAGCGGTTTGACTCACGGGGATTTCCAAGTCTCCACCCCATTGACGTCAA
TGGGAGTTTGTTTTGGCACCAAAATCAACGGGACTTTCCAAAATGTCGTAACAACTCCGCCCCATTGACG
CAAATGGGCGGTAGGCGTGTACGGTGGGAGGTCTATATAAGCAGAGCTCTCTGGCTAACTAGAGAACCCA
CTGCTTACTGGCTTATCGAAATTAATACGACTCACTATAGGGAGACCCAAGCTTGGTACCGAGCTCGGAT
CCACTAGTAACGGCCGCCAGTGTGCTGGAATTCGCGGCCGCTCTAGAGCCACCATGGGAGTGCAAGTGGA
AACCATCTCCCCAGGAGACGGGCGCACCTTCCCCAAGCGCGGCCAGACCTGCGTGGTGCACTACACCGGG
ATGCTTGAAGATGGAAAGAAATTTGATTCCTCCCGGGACAGAAACAAGCCCTTTAAGTTTATGCTAGGCA
AGCAGGAGGTGATCCGAGGCTGGGAAGAAGGGGTTGCCCAGATGAGTGTGGGTCAGAGAGCCAAACTGAC
TATATCTCCAGATTATGCCTATGGTGCCACTGGGCACCCAGGCATCATCCCACCACATGCCACTCTCGTC
TTCGATGTGGAGCTTCTAAAACTGGAAGGATCCGGAAGTAAGAGCCTGCGCGCCACCGTGAGCGAGAGCA
GCATGATCCTGCCCGAGGGCAAGGGCAGCTTCTGGATACACTGGATCACCACCCAGGACGGCTTCTGCGG
CCTGCCCCTGGTGAGCGTGAACGACGGCCACATCGTGGGCATCCACGGCCTGACCAGCAACGACAGCGAG
AAGAACTTCTTCGTGCCCCTGACCGACGGCTTCGAGAAGGAGTACCTGGAGAACGCCGACAACCTGAGCT
GGGACAAGCACTGGTTCTGGGAGCCCAGCAAGATCGCCTGGGGCAGCCTGAACCTGGTGGAGGAGCAGCC
CAAGGAGGAGTTCAAGATCAGCAAGCTGGTGAGCGACCTGTTCGGCAACACCGTGACCGTGCAGTACCCA
TACGATGTTCCAGATTACGCTTAAACTAGTGCGGCCGCCTGCAGCTCGAGCATGCATCTAGAGGGCCCTA
TTCTATAGTGTCACCTAAATGCTAGAGCTCGCTGATCAGCCTCGACTGTGCCTTCTAGTTGCCAGCCATC
TGTTGTTTGCCCCTCCCCCGTGCCTTCCTTGACCCTGGAAGGTGCCACTCCCACTGTCCTTTCCTAATAA
AATGAGGAAATTGCATCGCATTGTCTGAGTAGGTGTCATTCTATTCTGGGGGGTGGGGTGGGGCAGGACA
GCAAGGGGGAGGATTGGGAAGACAATAGCAGGCATGCTGGGGATGCGGTGGGCTCTATGGCTTCTGAGGC
GGAAAGAACCAGCTGGGGCTCTAGGGGGTATCCCC
[124 nt withheld, positions 2066-2189]
C
[91 nt withheld, positions 2191-2281]
A
[49 nt withheld, positions 2283-2331]
CCTTTGACGTTGGAGTCCACGTTCTTT
[37 nt withheld, positions 2359-2395]
ACCCTATCTCGGTCTATTCTTTTGATTTATAAGGGATTTTGCCGATTTCGGCCTATTGGTTAAAAAATGA
GCTGATTTAACAAAAATTTAACGCGAATTAATTCTGTGGAATGTGTGTCAGTTAGGGTGTGGAAAGTCCC
CAGGCTCCCCAGCAGGCAGAAGTATGCAAAGCATGCATCTCAATTAGTCAGCAACCAGGTGTGGAAAGTC
CCCAGGCTCCCCAGCAGGCAGAAGTATGCAAAGCATGCATCTCAATTAGTCAGCAACCATAGTCCCGCCC
CTAACTCCGCCCATCCCGCCCCTAACTCCGCCCAGTTCCGCCCATTCTCCGCCCCATGGCTGACTAATTT
TTTTTATTTATGCAGAGGCCGAGGCCGCCTCTGCCTCTGAGCTATTCCAGAAGTAGTGAGGAGGCTTTTT
TGGAGGCCTAGGCTTTTGCAAAAAGCTCCCGGGAGCTTGTATATCCATTTTCGGATCTGATCAAGAGACA
GGATGAGGATCGTTTCGCATGATTGAACAAGATGGATTGCACGCAGGTTCTCCGGCCGCTTGGGTGGAGA
GGCTATTCGGCTATGACTGGGCACAACAGACAATCGGCTGCTCTGATGCCGCCGTGTTCCGGCTGTCAGC
GCAGGGGCGCCCGGTTCTTTTTGTCAAGACCGACCTGTCCGGTGCCCTGAATGAACTGCAGGACGAGGCA
GCGCGGCTATCGTGGCTGGCCACGACGGGCGTTCCTTGCGCAGCTGTGCTCGACGTTGTCACTGAAGCGG
GAAGGGACTGGCTGCTATTGGGCGAAGTGCCGGGGCAGGATCTCCTGTCATCTCACCTTGCTCCTGCCGA
GAAAGTATCCATCATGGCTGATGCAATGCGGCGGCTGCATACGCTTGATCCGGCTACCTGCCCATTCGAC
CACCAAGCGAAACATCGCATCGAGCGAGCACGTACTCGGATGGAAGCCGGTCTTGTCGATCAGGATGATC
TGGACGAAGAGCATCAGGGGCTCGCGCCAGCCGAACTGTTCGCCAGGCTCAAGGCGCGCATGCCCGACGG
CGAGGATCTCGTCGTGACCCATGGCGATGCCTGCTTGCCGAATATCATGGTGGAAAATGGCCGCTTTTCT
GGATTCATCGACTGTGGCCGGCTGGGTGTGGCGGACCGCTATCAGGACATAGCGTTGGCTACCCGTGATA
TTGCTGAAGAGCTTGGCGGCGAATGGGCTGACCGCTTCCTCGTGCTTTACGGTATCGCCGCTCCCGATTC
GCAGCGCATCGCCTTCTATCGCCTTCTTGACGAGTTCTTCTGAGCGGGACTCTGGGGTTCGAAATGACCG
ACCAAGCGACGCCCAACCTGCCATCACGAGATTTCGATTCCACCGCCGCCTTCTATGAAAGGTTGGGCTT
CGGAATCGTTTTCCGGGACGCCGGCTGGATGATCCTCCAGCGCGGGGATCTCATGCTGGAGTTCTTCGCC
CACCCCAACTTGTTTATTGCAGCTTATAATGGTTACAAATAAAGCAATAGCATCACAAATTTCACAAATA
AAGCATTTTTTTCACTGCATTCTAGTTGTGGTTTGTCCAAACTCATCAATGTATCTTATCATGTCTGTAT
ACCGTCGACCTCTAGCTAGAGCTTGGCGTAATCATGGTCATAGCTGTTTCCTGTGTGAAATTGTTATCCG
CTCACAATTCCACACAACATACGAGCCGGAAGCATAAAGTGTAAAGCCTGGGGTGCCTAATGAGTGAGCT
AACTCACATTAATTGCGTTGCGCTCACTGCCCGCTTTCCAGTCGGGAAACCTGTCGTGCCAGCTGCATTA
ATGAATCGGCCAACGCGCGGGGAGAGGCGGTTTGCGTATTGGGCGCTCTTCCGCTTCCTCGCTCACTGAC
TCGCTGCGCTCGGTCGTTCGGCTGCGGCGAGCGGTATCAGCTCACTCAAAGGCGGTAATACGGTTATCCA
CAGAATCAGGGGATAACGCAGGAAAGAACATGTGAGCAAAAGGCCAGCAAAAGGCCAGGAACCGTAAAAA
GGCCGCGTTGCTGGCGTTTTTCCATAGGCTCCGCCCCCCTGACGAGCATCACAAAAATCGACGCTCAAGT
CAGAGGTGGCGAAACCCGACAGGACTATAAAGATACCAGGCGTTTCCCCCTGGAAGCTCCCTCGTGCGCT
CTCCTGTTCCGACCCTGCCGCTTACCGGATACCTGTCCGCCTTTCTCCCTTCGGGAAGCGTGGCGCTTTC
TCATAGCTCACGCTGTAGGTATCTCAGTTCGGTGTAGGTCGTTCGCTCCAAGCTGGGCTGTGTGCACGAA
CCCCCCGTTCAGCCCGACCGCTGCGCCTTATCCGGTAACTATCGTCTTGAGTCCAACCCGGTAAGACACG
ACTTATCGCCACTGGCAGCAGCCACTGGTAACAGGATTAGCAGAGCGAGGTATGTAGGCGGTGCTACAGA
GTTCTTGAAGTGGTGGCCTAACTACGGCTACACTAGAAGAACAGTATTTGGTATCTGCGCTCTGCTGAAG
CCAGTTACCTTCGGAAAAAGAGTTGGTAGCTCTTGATCCGGCAAACAAACCACCGCTGGTAGCGGTGGTT
TTTTTGTTTGCAAGCAGCAGATTACGCGCAGAAAAAAAGGATCTCAAGAAGATCCTTTGATCTTTTCTAC
GGGGTCTGACGCTCAGTGGAACGAAAACTCACGTTAAGGGATTTTGGTCATGAGATTATCAAAAAGGATC
TTCACCTAGATCCTTTTAAATTAAAAATGAAGTTTTAAATCAATCTAAAGTATATATGAGTAAACTTGGT
CTGACAGTTACCAATGCTTAATCAGTGAGGCACCTATCTCAGCGATCTGTCTATTTCGTTCATCCATAGT
TGCCTGACTCCCCGTCGTGTAGATAACTACGATACGGGAGGGCTTACCATCTGGCCCCAGTGCTGCAATG
ATACCGCGAGACCCACGCTCACCGGCTCCAGATTTATCAGCAATAAACCAGCCAGCCGGAAGGGCCGAGC
GCAGAAGTGGTCCTGCAACTTTATCCGCCTCCATCCAGTCTATTAATTGTTGCCGGGAAGCTAGAGTAAG
TAGTTCGCCAGTTAATAGTTTGCGCAACGTTGTTGCCATTGCTACAGGCATCGTGGTGTCACGCTCGTCG
TTTGGTATGGCTTCATTCAGCTCCGGTTCCCAACGATCAAGGCGAGTTACATGATCCCCCATGTTGTGCA
AAAAAGCGGTTAGCTCCTTCGGTCCTCCGATCGTTGTCAGAAGTAAGTTGGCCGCAGTGTTATCACTCAT
GGTTATGGCAGCACTGCATAATTCTCTTACTGTCATGCCATCCGTAAGATGCTTTTCTGTGACTGGTGAG
TACTCAACCAAGTCATTCTGAGAATAGTGTATGCGGCGACCGAGTTGCTCTTGCCCGGCGTCAATACGGG
ATAATACCGCGCCACATAGCAGAACTTTAAAAGTGCTCATCATTGGAAAACGTTCTTCGGGGCGAAAACT
CTCAAGGATCTTACCGCTGTTGAGATCCAGTTCGATGTAACCCACTCGTGCACCCAACTGATCTTCAGCA
TCTTTTACTTTCACCAGCGTTTCTGGGTGAGCAAAAACAGGAAGGCAAAATGCCGCAAAAAAGGGAATAA
GGGCGACACGGAAATGTTGAATACTCATACTCTTCCTTTTTCAATATTATTGAAGCATTTATCAGGGTTA
TTGTCTCATGAGCGGATACATATTTGAATGTATTTAGAAAAATAAACAAATAGGGGTTCCGCGCACATTT
CCCCGAAAAGTGCCACCTGACGTC
Features (pLannotate 1.2.2; 23 found; start..end, strand, type, name):
     28..80      -  misc_feature   bom (fragment): basis of mobility region from pBR322
    235..614     +  enhancer       CMV enhancer: human cytomegalovirus immediate early enhancer
    615..818     +  promoter       CMV promoter: human cytomegalovirus (CMV) immediate early promoter
    814..847     +  LTR            5' LTR (truncated) (fragment): truncated 5' long terminal repeat (LTR) from HIV-1
    863..881     +  promoter       T7 promoter: promoter for bacteriophage T7 RNA polymerase
    964..1287    +  CDS            FKBP1A: FKB1A_HUMAN - Also known as FKBP1, FKBP12. Experimental evidence at protein level: Swiss-Prot protein existence level 1. Keeps in an inactive conformation TGFBR1, the TGF-beta type I serine/threonine kinase receptor, preventing TGF-beta receptor activation in absence of ligand. Recruits SMAD7 to ACVR1B which prevents the association of SMAD2 and SMAD3 with the activin receptor complex, thereby blocking the activin signal. May modulate the RYR1 calcium channel activity. PPIases accelerate the folding of proteins. It catalyzes the cis-trans isomerization of proline imidic peptide bonds in oligop
   1327..1674    +  CDS            POLG_WMV2U (fragment): Experimental evidence at protein level: Swiss-Prot protein existence level 1. [Nuclear inclusion protein A]: has RNA-binding and proteolytic activities. From Watermelon mosaic virus II (isolate USA). The gene for the coat protein is introduced by genetic manipulation and expressed in squash so as to obtain virus resistant plants.
   1675..1703    +  CDS            3xHA (fragment): three tandem HA epitope tags
   1752..1770    -  promoter       SP6 promoter: promoter for bacteriophage SP6 RNA polymerase
   1796..2020    +  polyA_signal   bGH poly(A) signal: bovine growth hormone polyadenylation signal
   2024..2045    +  promoter       SV40 promoter (fragment): SV40 enhancer and early promoter
   2066..2494    +  rep_origin     f1 ori (sequence partly withheld): f1 bacteriophage origin of replication; arrow indicates direction of (+) strand synthesis
   2508..2837    +  promoter       SV40 promoter: SV40 enhancer and early promoter
   2904..3695    +  CDS            neo: KKA2_KLEPN - Also known as kan, nptII. Experimental evidence at protein level: Swiss-Prot protein existence level 1. Resistance to kanamycin, neomycin, paromomycin, ribostamycin, butirosin and gentamicin B. From Klebsiella pneumoniae.
   3719..3877    +  CDS            ble (fragment): BLE_KLEPN - Experimental evidence at protein level: Swiss-Prot protein existence level 1. Binding protein with a strong affinity to the bleomycin family of antibiotics. Binds to CL990; an antimitotic-antibiotic compound. From Klebsiella pneumoniae.
   3872..3993    +  polyA_signal   SV40 poly(A) signal: SV40 polyadenylation signal
   4066..4082    -  protein_bind   lac operator: The lac repressor binds to the lac operator to inhibit transcription in E. coli. This inhibition can be relieved by adding lactose or isopropyl-β-D-thiogalactopyranoside (IPTG). lac repressor encoded by lacI
   4090..4120    -  promoter       lac promoter: promoter for the E. coli lac operon
   4135..4156    -  protein_bind   CAP binding site: CAP binding activates transcription in the presence of cAMP. E. coli catabolite activator protein
   4169..4261    -  CDS            lacI (fragment): lac repressor; lacI; The lac repressor binds to the lac operator to inhibit transcription in E. coli. This inhibition can be relieved by adding lactose or isopropyl-β-D-thiogalactopyranoside (IPTG).
   4444..5032    -  rep_origin     ori: high-copy-number ColE1/pMB1/pBR322/pUC origin of replication
   5203..6063    -  CDS            AmpR: β-lactamase; bla; confers resistance to ampicillin, carbenicillin, and related antibiotics
   6064..6168    -  promoter       AmpR promoter: bla
