[The description below was written by a language model from this plasmid's Addgene catalogue record and pLannotate feature annotations shown in this document.]
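Description:
FKBP_cSbMVp is a mammalian expression plasmid built on the pcDNA3 backbone. It encodes the C-terminal fragment of a split soybean mosaic virus protease (SbMVp) fused to the FK-506 binding protein FKBP. It is maintained in E. coli at high copy through a ColE1/pUC-type origin and selected with ampicillin via the β-lactamase gene. The backbone also carries an f1 origin and an SV40 promoter-driven neomycin resistance cassette with an SV40 polyadenylation signal, which would allow G418 selection of transfected mammalian cells. The catalogue lists a total size of 6,244 bp, whereas the sequenced record is 6,199 nt, a small discrepancy that the record does not explain.

The expression cassette uses the human CMV immediate early enhancer and promoter, followed by a T7 promoter, and ends with the bovine growth hormone polyadenylation signal. The open reading frame begins with human FKBP1A (FKBP12). A short gap in the annotation, presumably a linker, separates it from a potyviral NIa-type protease fragment. The annotation tool matched this fragment to the related watermelon mosaic virus polyprotein, but it corresponds to the SbMVp C-terminal portion named in the catalogue entry. An HA epitope tag sits at the C terminus for detection. A few short hits, such as a truncated HIV-1 LTR fragment and a ble fragment, are probably annotation artefacts of the backbone.

The associated work concerns fast proteolysis-based signalling and logic circuits in mammalian cells. FKBP is a standard chemically inducible dimerization domain, typically paired with FRB and rapamycin. This construct is therefore presumably co-expressed with a partner carrying the complementary N-terminal protease fragment, so that induced dimerization reconstitutes protease activity, although the record does not name that partner.
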