Addgene plasmid #118968: FKBP_cSbMVp
Purpose: Expresses C-terminus of soybean mosaic virus protease (SbMVp) fused to the FK-506 binding protein (FKBP)
Depositing lab: Roman Jerala. Publication: Design of fast proteolysis-based signaling and logic circuits in mammalian cells. Fink T, Lonzaric J, Praznik A, Plaper T, Merljak E, Leben K, Jerala N, Lebar T, Strmsek Z, Lapenta F, Bencina M, Jerala R. Nat Chem Biol. 2019 Feb;15(2):115-122. doi: 10.1038/s41589-018-0181-6. Epub 2018 Dec 10. PubMed 30531965.
Backbone
  Vector backbone: pcDNA3
  Backbone size w/o insert (bp): 5443
  Total vector size (bp): 6244
  Vector type: Mammalian Expression
Growth in bacteria
  Bacterial resistance: Ampicillin, 100 μg/mL
  Growth temperature: 37°C
  Growth strain: DH5alpha
  Copy number: High Copy
Gene/Insert
  Gene/Insert name: split cSbMVp in fusion with FKBP (alt name: FKBP_cSbMVp)
  Promoter: CMV
  Tag / fusion protein: HA tag (C terminal on insert)
  Cloning method: Restriction Enzyme; 5′ cloning site EcoRI (unknown if destroyed); 3′ cloning site XhoI (unknown if destroyed)
  Sequencing primers: 5′ CGCAAATGGGCGGTAGGCGTG; 3′ TAGAAGGCACAGTCGAGG
Terms and licenses: Academic/Nonprofit Terms; Industry Terms: Not Available to Industry
How to cite: FKBP_cSbMVp was a gift from Roman Jerala (Addgene plasmid # 118968 ; http://n2t.net/addgene:118968 ; RRID:Addgene_118968)
