>Addgene plasmid #118968 | FKBP_cSbMVp | depositor partial sequence | sequence record 225466 | FKBP_cSbMVp sequence 801 bps
GCGCGAATTCGCGGCCGCTCTAGAGCCACCATGGGAGTGCAAGTGGAAACCATCTCCCCGGGAGACGGGC
GCACCTTCCCCAAGCGCGGCCAGACCTGCGTGGTGCACTACACCGGGATGCTTGAAGATGGAAAGAAATT
TGATTCCTCCCGGGACAGAAACAAGCCCTTTAAGTTTATGCTAGGCAAGCAGGAGGTGATCCGAGGCTGG
GAAGAAGGGGTTGCCCAGATGAGTGTGGGTCAGAGAGCCAAACTGACTATATCTCCAGATTATGCCTATG
GTGCCACTGGGCACCCAGGCATCATCCCACCACATGCCACTCTCGTCTTCGATGTGGAGCTTCTAAAACT
GGAAGGATCCGGAAGTAAGAGCCTGCGCGCCACCGTGAGCGAGAGCAGCATGATCCTGCCCGAGGGCAAG
GGCAGCTTCTGGATACACTGGATCACCACCCAGGACGGCTTCTGCGGCCTGCCCCTGGTGAGCGTGAACG
ACGGCCACATCGTGGGCATCCACGGCCTGACCAGCAACGACAGCGAGAAGAACTTCTTCGTGCCCCTGAC
CGACGGCTTCGAGAAGGAGTACCTGGAGAACGCCGACAACCTGAGCTGGGACAAGCACTGGTTCTGGGAG
CCCAGCAAGATCGCCTGGGGCAGCCTGAACCTGGTGGAGGAGCAGCCCAAGGAGGAGTTCAAGATCAGCA
AGCTGGTGAGCGACCTGTTCGGCAACACCGTGACCGTGCAGTACCCATACGATGTTCCAGATTACGCTTA
AACTAGTGCGGCCGCCTGCAGCTCGAGGCGC
